>Addgene plasmid #134923 | pPV-EF1a-2xNLS-Cse2-Cas6-Cas3-iCA | addgene full sequence | sequence record 267593 | Addgene NGS Result
GAAAAGTGCCACCTGACGTCATCTGTTAACATTATACGCGTTTAACCCTAGAAAGATAATCATATTGTGA
CGTACGTTAAAGATAATCATGCGTAAAATTGACGCATGTGTTTTATCGGTCTGTATATCGAGGTTTATTT
ATTAATTTGAATAGATATTAAGTTTTATTATATTTACACTTACATACTAATAATAAATTCAACAAACAAT
TTATTTATGTTTATTTATTTATTAAAAAAAAACAAAAACTCAAAATTTCTTCTATAAAGTAACAAAACTT
TTAAACATTCTCTCTTTTACAAAAATAAACTTATTTTGTACTTTAAAAACAGTCATGTTGTATTATAAAA
TAAGTAATTAGCTTAACCTATACATAATAGAAACAAATTATACTTATTAGTCAGTCAGAAACAACTTTGG
CACATATCAATATTATGCTCTGCTAGCGTTTAAACCCGGGCGATCGCTCTAGACTAGTGCGGCCGCTGCA
GAAGCTTTGCAAAGATGGATAAAGTTTTAAACAGAGAGGAATCTTTGCAGCTAATGGACCTTCTAGGTCT
TGAAAGGAGTGGGAATTGGCTCCGGTGCCCGTCAGTGGGCAGAGCGCACATCGCCCACAGTCCCCGAGAA
GTTGGGGGGAGGGGTCGGCAATTGAACCGGTGCCTAGAGAAGGTGGCGCGGGGTAAACTGGGAAAGTGAT
GTCGTGTACTGGCTCCGCCTTTTTCCCGAGGGTGGGGGAGAACCGTATATAAGTGCAGTAGTCGCCGTGA
ACGTTCTTTTTCGCAACGGGTTTGCCGCCAGAACACAGGTAAGTGCCGTGTGTGGTTCCCGCGGGCCTGG
CCTCTTTACGGGTTATGGCCCTTGCGTGCCTTGAATTACTTCCACCTGGCTGCAGTACGTGATTCTTGAT
CCCGAGCTTCGGGTTGGAAGTGGGTGGGAGAGTTCGAGGCCTTGCGCTTAAGGAGCCCCTTCGCCTCGTG
CTTGAGTTGAGGCCTGGCCTGGGCGCTGGGGCCGCCGCGTGCGAATCTGGTGGCACCTTCGCGCCTGTCT
CGCTGCTTTCGATAAGTCTCTAGCCATTTAAAATTTTTGATGACCTGCTGCGACGCTTTTTTTCTGGCAA
GATAGTCTTGTAAATGCGGGCCAAGATCTGCACACTGGTATTTCGGTTTTTGGGGCCGCGGGCGGCGACG
GGGCCCGTGCGTCCCAGCGCACATGTTCGGCGAGGCGGGGCCTGCGAGCGCGGCCACCGAGAATCGGACG
GGGGTAGTCTCAAGCTGGCCGGCCTGCTCTGGTGCCTGGCCTCGCGCCGCCGTGTATCGCCCCGCCCTGG
GCGGCAAGGCTGGCCCGGTCGGCACCAGTTGCGTGAGCGGAAAGATGGCCGCTTCCCGGCCCTGCTGCAG
GGAGCTCAAAATGGAGGACGCGGCGCTCGGGAGAGCGGGCGGGTGAGTCACCCACACAAAGGAAAAGGGC
CTTTCCGTCCTCAGCCGTCGCTTCATGTGACTCCACGGAGTACCGGGCGCCGTCCAGGCACCTCGATTAG
TTCTCGAGCTTTTGGAGTACGTCGTCTTTAGGTTGGGGGGAGGGGTTTTATGCGATGGAGTTTCCCCACA
CTGAGTGGGTGGAGACTGAAGTTAGGCCAGCTTGGCACTTGATGTAATTCTCCTTGGAATTTGCCCTTTT
TGAGTTTGGATCTTGGTTCATTCTCAAGCCTCAGACAGTGGTTCAAAGTTTTTTTCTTCCATTTCAGGTG
TCGTGAGGAATTAGCGGTGGCGGCCATCACAAGTTTGTACAAAAAAGCAGGCTGGCGCCGGAACCAATTC
AGTCGACTGGATCCGGTACCGAATTCGCCGCCACCATGGCCCCAAAGAAGAAGAGAAAGGTGAGATCTGA
AGCCGATGAGATCGACGCAATGGCACTGTACAGGGCATGGCAGCAGCTGGACAACGGATCTTGCGCACAG
ATCAGGCGCGTGAGCGAGCCTGATGAGCTGAGGGACATCCCAGCCTTCTATCGGCTGGTGCAGCCCTTTG
GCTGGGAGAATCCTAGACACCAGCAGGCCCTGCTGAGGATGGTGTTTTGTCTGAGCGCCGGCAAGAACGT
GATCCGGCACCAGGACAAGAAGAGCGAGCAGACCACAGGAATCTCCCTGGGACGCGCCCTGGCCAATTCC
GGCCGGATCAACGAGCGGAGAATCTTCCAGCTGATCAGGGCCGATCGCACAGCCGACATGGTGCAGCTGA
GGCGCCTGCTGACCCACGCAGAGCCTGTGCTGGATTGGCCACTGATGGCCCGCATGCTGACATGGTGGGG
CAAGCGGGAGAGACAGCAGCTGCTGGAGGACTTCGTGCTGACCACAAATAAGAACGCCAAGCGGACTGCT
GATGGCAGTGAATTTGAGTCCACTAGTCCAAAGAAGAAGAGAAAGGTGGGAAGCGGAGCAACCAACTTCA
GCCTGCTGAAGCAGGCCGGCGATGTGGAGGAGAATCCAGGCCCCATGCCAAAGAAGAAGAGAAAGGTGAC
GCGTGAATACCTGAGCAAAGTGATCATCGCAAGGGCATGGTCCAGGGACCTGTATCAGCTGCACCAGGGC
CTGTGGCACCTGTTCCCTAATAGACCAGATGCCGCCAGGGACTTCCTGTTTCACGTGGAGAAGAGGAACA
CACCCGAGGGCTGTCACGTGCTGCTGCAGTCCGCCCAGATGCCCGTGAGCACCGCAGTGGCCACAGTGAT
CAAGACCAAGCAGGTGGAGTTCCAGCTGCAAGTGGGCGTGCCACTGTACTTTAGGCTGCGCGCCAATCCC
ATCAAGACCATCCTGGATAACCAGAAGCGCCTGGACTCTAAGGGCAATATCAAGCGGTGCAGAGTGCCTC
TGATCAAGGAGGCCGAGCAGATCGCCTGGCTGCAGAGAAAGCTGGGCAACGCCGCCAGGGTGGAGGATGT
GCACCCTATCAGCGAGCGGCCACAGTATTTCAGCGGCGACGGCAAGTCCGGCAAGATCCAGACCGTGTGC
TTTGAGGGCGTGCTGACCATCAACGATGCCCCAGCCCTGATCGACCTGGTGCAGCAGGGAATCGGACCTG
CTAAGTCAATGGGATGTGGGCTGCTGTCACTGGCACCTCTGAAGCGGACTGCTGATGGCAGTGAATTTGA
GTCCTCTAGACCAAAGAAGAAGAGAAAGGTGGGCTCCGGCGAGGGCAGGGGAAGTCTTCTAACATGCGGG
GACGTGGAGGAAAATCCCGGCCCAATGCCAAAGAAGAAGAGAAAGGTGGGATCCGAGGAGCCCTTCAAGT
ACATCTGCCACTATTGGGGCAAGAGCTCCAAGAGCCTGACAAAGGGCAACGATATCCACCTGCTGATCTA
CCACTGCCTGGACGTGGCAGCAGTGGCAGATTGTTGGTGGGACCAGTCCGTGGTGCTGCAGAATACCTTT
TGTCGGAACGAGATGCTGTCTAAGCAGAGAGTGAAGGCCTGGCTGCTGTTCTTTATCGCCCTGCACGATA
TCGGCAAGTTCGACATCCGGTTTCAGTATAAGTCCGCCGAGTCTTGGCTGAAGCTGAATCCAGCCACACC
CTCTCTGAACGGCCCTAGCACCCAGATGTGCAGAAAGTTCAATCACGGCGCCGCCGGCCTGTACTGGTTT
AACCAGGACTCTCTGAGCGAGCAGAGCCTGGGCGATTTCTTTTCCTTCTTTGACGCAGCACCTCACCCCT
ACGAGTCCTGGTTCCCTTGGGTGGAGGCAGTGACCGGACACCACGGCTTTATCCTGCATTCTCAGGACCA
GGATAAGAGCCGGTGGGAGATGCCAGCCAGCCTGGCCTCCTACGCCGCACAGGATAAGCAGGCCAGAGAG
GAGTGGATCAGCGTGCTGGAGGCCCTGTTCCTGACCCCAGCAGGACTGTCCATCAATGATATCCCACCTG
ACTGCTCTAGCCTGCTGGCCGGCTTTTGTTCCCTGGCCGACTGGCTGGGCTCTTGGACCACAACCAATAC
ATTCCTGTTTAACGAGGATGCACCAAGCGACATCAACGCCCTGAGGACCTACTTCCAGGATCGGCAGCAG
GACGCCTCCAGAGTGCTGGAGCTGTCCGGCCTGGTGTCTAATAAGAGGTGCTACGAGGGAGTGCACGCCC
TGCTGGATAACGGCTATCAGCCAAGGCAGCTGCAGGTGCTGGTGGACGCCCTGCCTGTGGCACCAGGACT
GACAGTGATCGAGGCACCTACCGGCAGCGGCAAGACAGAGACCGCCCTGGCCTATGCCTGGAAGCTGATC
GATCAGCAGATCGCCGACTCCGTGATCTTCGCCCTGCCAACACAGGCCACCGCCAATGCAATGCTGACCC
GGATGGAGGCCTCCGCCTCTCACCTGTTTTCCTCTCCCAACCTGATCCTGGCCCACGGCAACAGCAGGTT
CAATCACCTGTTTCAGTCTATCAAGAGCCGCGCCATCACAGAGCAGGGACAGGAGGAGGCCTGGGTGCAG
TGCTGTCAGTGGCTGAGCCAGTCCAATAAGAAGGTGTTCCTGGGCCAGATCGGCGTGTGCACCATCGATC
AGGTGCTGATCTCTGTGCTGCCTGTGAAGCACAGGTTTATCAGGGGACTGGGAATCGGCAGAAGCGTGCT
GATCGTGGATGAGGTGCACGCCTACGACACATATATGAACGGCCTGCTGGAGGCCGTGCTGAAGGCACAG
GCAGACGTGGGCGGCTCCGTGATCCTGCTGTCTGCCACCCTGCCAATGAAGCAGAAGCAGAAGCTGCTGG
ATACATACGGCCTGCACACCGACCCCGTGGAGAACAATTCCGCCTATCCTCTGATCAATTGGAGGGGAGT
GAACGGAGCACAGCGGTTCGACCTGCTGGCCCACCCTGAGCAGCTGCCACCAAGGTTTTCTATCCAGCCC
GAGCCTATCTGCCTGGCCGATATGCTGCCAGACCTGACCATGCTGGAGAGGATGATCGCTGCCGCCAATG
CAGGAGCACAGGTGTGCCTGATCTGTAACCTGGTGGATGTGGCCCAGGTGTGCTACCAGAGGCTGAAGGA
GCTGAACAATACACAGGTGGACATCGATCTGTTCCACGCCCGGTTTACCCTGAATGACCGGAGAGAGAAG
GAGAACAGAGTGATCTCTAACTTCGGCAAGAATGGCAAGAGAAACGTGGGCAGAATCCTGGTGGCCACAC
AGGTGGTGGAGCAGAGCCTGGACGTGGATTTCGACTGGCTGATCACCCAGCACTGCCCCGCCGATCTGCT
GTTTCAGCGGCTGGGCAGACTGCACAGGCACCACCGCAAGTATCGGCCTGCCGGCTTTGAGATCCCAGTG
GCCACAATCCTGCTGCCTGACGGAGAGGGATACGGCAGGCACGAGCACATCTATAGCAATGTGCGCGTGA
TGTGGCGGACCCAGCAGCACATCGAGGAGCTGAACGGCGCCTCTCTGTTCTTTCCAGATGCCTACCGCCA
GTGGCTGGACAGCATCTATGACGATGCCGAGATGGATGAGCCCGAGTGGGTGGGCAATGGCATGGACAAG
TTCGAGTCCGCCGAGTGTGAGAAGCGGTTCAAGGCCAGGAAGGTGCTGCAGTGGGCCGAGGAGTACTCCC
TGCAGGATAACGACGAGACAATCCTGGCCGTGACCAGAGATGGCGAGATGTCTCTGCCCCTGCTGCCTTA
TGTGCAGACAAGCTCCGGCAAGCAGCTGCTGGATGGCCAGGTGTACGAGGACCTGAGCCACGAGCAGCAG
TATGAGGCCCTGGCCCTGAACAGGGTGAATGTGCCCTTCACCTGGAAGCGGAGCTTCAGCGAAGTGGTGG
ATGAGGACGGCCTGCTGTGGCTGGAGGGCAAGCAGAATCTGGATGGCTGGGTGTGGCAGGGCAACTCCAT
CGTGATCACATACACCGGCGACGAGGGCATGACCAGAGTGATCCCAGCCAACCCCAAGAAGAGAACCGCC
GACGGCAGCGAGTTCGAGTCCGCTAGCCCAAAGAAGAAGAGAAAGGTGTAAGCGGCCGCACTCGAGATAT
CTAGACCCAGCTTTCTTGTACAAAGTGGTGATCTAGCTAAAACGCGGCCTCGAATCGAATTCCGCCCCCC
CCCCTCTCCCTCCCCCCCCCCTAACGTTACTGGCCGAAGCCGCTTGGAATAAGGCCGGTGTGCGTTTGTC
TATATGTTATTTTCCACCATATTGCCGTCTTTTGGCAATGTGAGGGCCCGGAAACCTGGCCCTGTCTTCT
TGACGAGCATTCCTAGGGGTCTTTCCCCTCTCGCCAAAGGAATGCAAGGTCTGTTGAATGTCGTGAAGGA
AGCAGTTCCTCTGGAAGCTTCTTGAAGACAAACAACGTCTGTAGCGACCCTTTGCAGGCAGCGGAACCCC
CCACCTGGCGACAGGTGCCTCTGCGGCCAAAAGCCACGTGTATAAGATACACCTGCAAAGGCGGCACAAC
CCCAGTGCCACGTTGTGAGTTGGATAGTTGTGGAAAGAGTCAAATGGCTCTCCTCAAGCGTATTCAACAA
GGGGCTGAAGGATGCCCAGAAGGTACCCCATTGTATGGGATCTGATCTGGGGCCTCGGTGCACATGCTTT
ACATGTGTTTAGTCGAGGTTAAAAAAACGTCTAGGCCCCCCGAACCACGGGGACGTGGTTTTCCTTTGAA
AAACACGATGATAATATGGCCACAACCATGGTGAGCAAGGGCGAGGAGGATAACATGGCCATCATCAAGG
AGTTCATGCGCTTCAAGGTGCACATGGAGGGCTCCGTGAACGGCCACGAGTTCGAGATCGAGGGCGAGGG
CGAGGGCCGCCCCTACGAGGGCACCCAGACCGCCAAGCTGAAGGTGACCAAGGGTGGCCCCCTGCCCTTC
GCCTGGGACATCCTGTCCCCTCAGTTCATGTACGGCTCCAAGGCCTACGTGAAGCACCCCGCCGACATCC
CCGACTACTTGAAGCTGTCCTTCCCCGAGGGCTTCAAGTGGGAGCGCGTGATGAACTTCGAGGACGGCGG
CGTGGTGACCGTGACCCAGGACTCCTCCCTGCAGGACGGCGAGTTCATCTACAAGGTGAAGCTGCGCGGC
ACCAACTTCCCCTCCGACGGCCCCGTAATGCAGAAGAAGACCATGGGCTGGGAGGCCTCCTCCGAGCGGA
TGTACCCCGAGGACGGCGCCCTGAAGGGCGAGATCAAGCAGAGGCTGAAGCTGAAGGACGGCGGCCACTA
CGACGCTGAGGTCAAGACCACCTACAAGGCCAAGAAGCCCGTGCAGCTGCCCGGCGCCTACAACGTCAAC
ATCAAGTTGGACATCACCTCCCACAACGAGGACTACACCATCGTGGAACAGTACGAACGCGCCGAGGGCC
GCCACTCCACCGGCGGCATGGACGAGCTGTACAAGTAAAGCGCTCTAGGCTTAAGTATACCTCGAGTTAA
ATTCACTCCTCAGGTGCAGGCTGCCTATCAGAAGGTGGTGGCTGGTGTGGCCAATGCCCTGGCTCACAAA
TACCACTGAGATCTTTTTCCCTCTGCCAAAAATTATGGGGACATCATGAAGCCCCTTGAGCATCTGACTT
CTGGCTAATAAAGGAAATTTATTTTCATTGCAATAGTGTGTTGGAATTTTTTGTGTCTCTCACTCGGAAG
GACATATGGGAGGGCAAATCATTTAAAACATCAGAATGAGTATTTGGTTTAGAGTTTGGCAACATATGCC
CATATGCTGGCTGCCATGAACAAAGGTTGGCTATAAAGAGGTCATCAGTATATGAAACAGCCCCCTGCTG
TCCATTCCTTATTCCATAGAAAAGCCTTGACTTGAGGTTAGATTTTTTTTATATTTTGTTTTGTGTTATT
TTTTTCTTTAACATCCCTAAAATTTTCCTTACATGTTTTACTAGCCAGATTTTTCCTCCTCTCCTGACTA
CTCCCAGTCATAGCTGTCCCTCTTCTCTTATGGAGATCCCTCGACTTAATTAACCAACAAGCTCGTCATC
GCTTTGCAGAAGAGCAGAGAGGATATGCTCATCGTCTAAAGAACTACCCATTTTATTATATATTAGTCAC
GATATCTATAACAAGAAAATATATATATAATAAGTTATCACGTAAGTAGAACATGAAATAACAATATAAT
TATCGTATGAGTTAAATCTTAAAAGTCACGTAAAAGATAATCATGCGTCATTTTGACTCACGCGGTCGTT
ATAGTTCAAAATCAGTGACACTTACCGCATTGACAAGCACGCCTCACGGGAGCTCCAAGCGGCGACTGAG
ATGTCCTAAATGCACAGCGACGGATTCGCGCTATTTAGAAAGAGAGAGCAATATTTCAAGAATGCATGCG
TCAATTTTACGCAGACTATCTTTCTAGGGTTAATACGTATAATACATATGATTCAGCTGCATTAATGAAT
CGGCCAACGCGCGGGGAGAGGCGGTTTGCGTATTGGGCGCTCTTCCGCTTCCTCGCTCACTGACTCGCTG
CGCTCGGTCGTTCGGCTGCGGCGAGCGGTATCAGCTCACTCAAAGGCGGTAATACGGTTATCCACAGAAT
CAGGGGATAACGCAGGAAAGAACATGTGAGCAAAAGGCCAGCAAAAGGCCAGGAACCGTAAAAAGGCCGC
GTTGCTGGCGTTTTTCCATAGGCTCCGCCCCCCTGACGAGCATCACAAAAATCGACGCTCAAGTCAGAGG
TGGCGAAACCCGACAGGACTATAAAGATACCAGGCGTTTCCCCCTGGAAGCTCCCTCGTGCGCTCTCCTG
TTCCGACCCTGCCGCTTACCGGATACCTGTCCGCCTTTCTCCCTTCGGGAAGCGTGGCGCTTTCTCATAG
CTCACGCTGTAGGTATCTCAGTTCGGTGTAGGTCGTTCGCTCCAAGCTGGGCTGTGTGCACGAACCCCCC
GTTCAGCCCGACCGCTGCGCCTTATCCGGTAACTATCGTCTTGAGTCCAACCCGGTAAGACACGACTTAT
CGCCACTGGCAGCAGCCACTGGTAACAGGATTAGCAGAGCGAGGTATGTAGGCGGTGCTACAGAGTTCTT
GAAGTGGTGGCCTAACTACGGCTACACTAGAAGAACAGTATTTGGTATCTGCGCTCTGCTGAAGCCAGTT
ACCTTCGGAAAAAGAGTTGGTAGCTCTTGATCCGGCAAACAAACCACCGCTGGTAGCGGTGGTTTTTTTG
TTTGCAAGCAGCAGATTACGCGCAGAAAAAAAGGATCTCAAGAAGATCCTTTGATCTTTTCTACGGGGTC
TGACGCTCAGTGGAACGAAAACTCACGTTAAGGGATTTTGGTCATGAGATTATCAAAAAGGATCTTCACC
TAGATCCTTTTAAATTAAAAATGAAGTTTTAAATCAATCTAAAGTATATATGAGTAAACTTGGTCTGACA
GTTACCAATGCTTAATCAGTGAGGCACCTATCTCAGCGATCTGTCTATTTCGTTCATCCATAGTTGCCTG
ACTCCCCGTCGTGTAGATAACTACGATACGGGAGGGCTTACCATCTGGCCCCAGTGCTGCAATGATACCG
CGAGACCCACGCTCACCGGCTCCAGATTTATCAGCAATAAACCAGCCAGCCGGAAGGGCCGAGCGCAGAA
GTGGTCCTGCAACTTTATCCGCCTCCATCCAGTCTATTAATTGTTGCCGGGAAGCTAGAGTAAGTAGTTC
GCCAGTTAATAGTTTGCGCAACGTTGTTGCCATTGCTACAGGCATCGTGGTGTCACGCTCGTCGTTTGGT
ATGGCTTCATTCAGCTCCGGTTCCCAACGATCAAGGCGAGTTACATGATCCCCCATGTTGTGCAAAAAAG
CGGTTAGCTCCTTCGGTCCTCCGATCGTTGTCAGAAGTAAGTTGGCCGCAGTGTTATCACTCATGGTTAT
GGCAGCACTGCATAATTCTCTTACTGTCATGCCATCCGTAAGATGCTTTTCTGTGACTGGTGAGTACTCA
ACCAAGTCATTCTGAGAATAGTGTATGCGGCGACCGAGTTGCTCTTGCCCGGCGTCAATACGGGATAATA
CCGCGCCACATAGCAGAACTTTAAAAGTGCTCATCATTGGAAAACGTTCTTCGGGGCGAAAACTCTCAAG
GATCTTACCGCTGTTGAGATCCAGTTCGATGTAACCCACTCGTGCACCCAACTGATCTTCAGCATCTTTT
ACTTTCACCAGCGTTTCTGGGTGAGCAAAAACAGGAAGGCAAAATGCCGCAAAAAAGGGAATAAGGGCGA
CACGGAAATGTTGAATACTCATACTCTTCCTTTTTCAATATTATTGAAGCATTTATCAGGGTTATTGTCT
CATGAGCGGATACATATTTGAATGTATTTAGAAAAATAAACAAATAGGGGTTCCGCGCACATTTCCCC
Features (pLannotate 1.2.2; 16 found; start..end, strand, type, name):
    505..571     +  CDS            small t antigen (fragment): SV40 (simian virus 40) small t antigen
    578..1756    +  promoter       EF-1α promoter: strong constitutive promoter for human elongation factor EF-1α
   1779..1803    +  protein_bind   attB1: mutant version of attB; recombination site for the Gateway® BP reaction BP Clonase™
   1892..2368    +  CDS            casB: CSE2_ECOLI - Also known as cse2, ygcK. Experimental evidence at protein level: Swiss-Prot protein existence level 1. A component of Cascade, which participates in CRISPR interference, the third stage of CRISPR immunity. Cascade binds both crRNA and in a sequence-specific manner negatively supercoiled dsDNA target. This leads to the formation of an R-loop in which the crRNA binds the target DNA, displacing the noncomplementary strand. Cas3 is recruited to Cascade, nicks target DNA and then unwinds and cleaves the target, leading to DNA degradation and invader neutralization. From Escherichia co
   2528..3121    +  CDS            casE: CAS6_ECOLI - Also known as cas6e, ygcH. Experimental evidence at protein level: Swiss-Prot protein existence level 1. A component of Cascade, which participates in CRISPR interference, the third stage of CRISPR immunity. Cascade binds both crRNA and in a sequence-specific manner negatively supercoiled dsDNA target. This leads to the formation of an R-loop in which the crRNA binds the target DNA, displacing the noncomplementary strand. Cas3 is recruited to Cascade, nicks target DNA and then unwinds and cleaves the target, leading to DNA degradation and invader neutralization. From Escherichia c
   3191..3243    +  CDS            T2A (fragment): 2A peptide from Thosea asigna virus capsid protein Eukaryotic ribosomes fail to insert a peptide bond between the Gly and Pro residues, yielding separate polypeptides.
   3278..5938    +  CDS            ygcB: CAS3_ECOLI - Also known as cas3. Experimental evidence at protein level: Swiss-Prot protein existence level 1. Acts as an endonuclease, a 3'-5'exonuclease, and an ATP- dependent dsDNA helicase. Anneals and unwinds R-loops (in which crRNA binds the target DNA, displacing the noncomplementary strand). Unwinding requires ATP, annealing does not. Required along with the Cascade complex for resistance to bacteriophage lambda infection as well as the ability to cure CRISPR-encoding high-copy number plasmid. A Cas3-CasA fusion protein purified with the Cascade complex nicks target plasmid in the pres
   6025..6049    -  protein_bind   attB2: mutant version of attB; recombination site for the Gateway® BP reaction BP Clonase™
   6202..6664    +  misc_feature   IRES: internal ribosome entry site (IRES) of the encephalomyocarditis virus (EMCV)
   6678..7385    +  CDS            mCherry: mCherry is a basic (constitutively fluorescent) red fluorescent protein published in 2004, derived from Discosoma sp.. It is reported to be a very rapidly-maturing monomer with low acid sensitivity.
   7422..7496    +  CDS            HBB (fragment): HBB_PONPY - Experimental evidence at transcript level: Swiss-Prot protein existence level 2. Involved in oxygen transport from the lung to the various peripheral tissues. From Pongo pygmaeus (Bornean orangutan).
   7567..7622    +  polyA_signal   β-globin poly(A) signal: rabbit β-globin polyadenylation signal (Gil and Proudfoot, 1987)
   8384..8440    -  CDS            lacI (fragment): lac repressor; lacI; The lac repressor binds to the lac operator to inhibit transcription in E. coli. This inhibition can be relieved by adding lactose or isopropyl-β-D-thiogalactopyranoside (IPTG).
   8623..9211    -  rep_origin     ori: high-copy-number ColE1/pMB1/pBR322/pUC origin of replication
   9382..10242   -  CDS            AmpR: β-lactamase; bla; confers resistance to ampicillin, carbenicillin, and related antibiotics
  10243..10347   -  promoter       AmpR promoter: bla
