[The description below was written by a language model from this plasmid's Addgene catalogue record and pLannotate feature annotations shown in this document.]
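Description:
pPV-EF1a-2xNLS-Cse2-Cas6-Cas3-iCA is a mammalian expression plasmid built on the pPV piggyBac vector backbone and assembled by Gateway cloning. It supplies three of the E. coli type I-E CRISPR proteins needed for Cas3-based genome editing. It is propagated in E. coli as a high-copy plasmid through a ColE1/pUC-type origin and selected with ampicillin via the β-lactamase gene. The backbone is catalogued as a piggyBac vector, but the automated feature table does not annotate any transposon terminal repeats, so their position cannot be read from this record.

The payload is a single transcription unit driven by the strong constitutive human EF-1α promoter. Between attB1 and attB2 recombination sites lie the coding sequences for Cse2 (Cas11/casB), Cas6 (casE) and the Cas3 nuclease-helicase, each carrying a bipartite nuclear localisation signal according to the catalogue entry. A T2A peptide is annotated between Cas6 and Cas3, which lets ribosomes release separate polypeptides from one open reading frame. A similar unannotated gap separates Cse2 from Cas6, but the record does not state what it contains. Downstream, an EMCV IRES directs translation of mCherry from the same mRNA, so red fluorescence marks cells expressing the cassette, and a rabbit β-globin polyadenylation signal terminates the transcript. The short small t antigen, HBB and lacI hits are fragments that probably reflect backbone or regulatory remnants.

The plasmid is meant to be used with a companion construct expressing Cas7, Cas5 and Cse1 and with a U6-driven crRNA plasmid, together reconstituting Cascade plus Cas3 for genome editing in mammalian cells. This version is described as optimised for iPS cells.
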