Addgene plasmid #134923: pPV-EF1a-2xNLS-Cse2-Cas6-Cas3-iCA
Purpose: Components for genome editing in mammalian cells with pPV-EF1a-2xNLS-Cas7-Cas5-Cse1-iCA and pBS-U6-crRNA-targeted. This plasmid was optimized for iPS cells and coexpresses mCherry protein.
Depositing lab: Tomoji Mashimo. Publication: CRISPR-Cas3 induces broad and unidirectional genome editing in human cells. Morisaka H, Yoshimi K, Okuzaki Y, Gee P, Kunihiro Y, Sonpho E, Xu H, Sasakawa N, Naito Y, Nakada S, Yamamoto T, Sano S, Hotta A, Takeda J, Mashimo T. Nat Commun. 2019 Dec 6;10(1):5302. doi: 10.1038/s41467-019-13226-x. PubMed 31811138.
Backbone
  Vector backbone: pPV piggyBac vector
  Backbone manufacturer: Hotta Lab at CiRA, Kyoto University
  Vector type: Mammalian Expression
Growth in bacteria
  Bacterial resistance: Ampicillin, 100 μg/mL
  Growth temperature: 37°C
  Growth strain: DH5alpha
  Copy number: High Copy
Gene/Insert
  Gene/Insert name: Cascade factors (Cse2(Cas11), Cas3, Cas6) with bpNLS
  Species: E. coli
  Promoter: EF1a
  Cloning method: Gateway Cloning
Terms and licenses: Academic/Nonprofit Terms; Industry Terms: Not Available to Industry
How to cite: pPV-EF1a-2xNLS-Cse2-Cas6-Cas3-iCA was a gift from Tomoji Mashimo (Addgene plasmid # 134923 ; http://n2t.net/addgene:134923 ; RRID:Addgene_134923)
